>Addgene plasmid #110349 | pBABE.puro/TO/Flag/tGFP-HuR.wt | addgene full sequence | sequence record 227289 | Addgene NGS Result
CTGAATATGGGCCAAACAGGATATCTGTGGTAAGCAGTTCCTGCCCCGGCTCAGGGCCAAGAACAGATGG
AACAGCTGAATATGGGCCAAACAGGATATCTGTGGTAAGCAGTTCCTGCCCCGGCTCAGGGCCAAGAACA
GATGGTCCCCAGATGCGGTCCAGCCCTCAGCAGTTTCTAGAGAACCATCAGATGTTTCCAGGGTGCCCCA
AGGACCTGAAATGACCCTGTGCCTTATTTGAACTAACCAATCAGTTCGCTTCTCGCTTCTGTTCGCGCGC
TTCTGCTCCCCGAGCTCAATAAAAGAGCCCACAACCCCTCACTCGGGGCGCCAGTCCTCCGATTGACTGA
GTCGCCCGGGTACCCGTGTATCCAATAAACCCTCTTGCAGTTGCATCCGACTTGTGGTCTCGCTGTTCCT
TGGGAGGGTCTCCTCTGAGTGATTGACTACCCGTCAGCGGGGGTCTTTCATTTGGGGGCTCGTCCGGGAT
CGGGAGACCCCTGCCCAGGGACCACCGACCCACCACCGGGAGGCAAGCTGGCCAGCAACTTATCTGTGTC
TGTCCGATTGTCTAGTGTCTATGACTGATTTTATGCGCCTGCGTCGGTACTAGTTAGCTAACTAGCTCTG
TATCTGGCGGACCCGTGGTGGAACTGACGAGTTCTGAACACCCGGCCGCAACCCTGGGAGACGTCCCAGG
GACTTTGGGGGCCGTTTTTGTGGCCCGACCTGAGGAAGGGAGTCGATGTGGAATCCGACCCCGTCAGGAT
ATGTGGTTCTGGTAGGAGACGAGAACCTAAAACAGTTCCCGCCTCCGTCTGAATTTTTGCTTTCGGTTTG
GAACCGAAGCCGCGCGTCTTGTCTGCTGCAGCGCTGCAGCATCGTTCTGTGTTGTCTCTGTCTGACTGTG
TTTCTGTATTTGTCTGAAAATTAGGGCCAGACTGTTACCACTCCCTTAAGTTTGACCTTAGGTCACTGGA
AAGATGTCGAGCGGATCGCTCACAACCAGTCGGTAGATGTCAAGAAGAGACGTTGGGTTACCTTCTGCTC
TGCAGAATGGCCAACCTTTAACGTCGGATGGCCGCGAGACGGCACCTTTAACCGAGACCTCATCACCCAG
GTTAAGATCAAGGTCTTTTCACCTGGCCCGCATGGACACCCAGACCAGGTCCCCTACATCGTGACCTGGG
AAGCCTTGGCTTTTGACCCCCCTCCCTGGGTCAAGCCCTTTGTACACCCTAAGCCTCCGCCTCCTCTTCC
TCCATCCGCCCCGTCTCTCCCCCTTGAACCTCCTCGTTCGACCCCGCCTCGATCCTCCCTTTATCCAGCC
CTCACTCCTTCTCTAGGCGCCGGCCGGATCTCCCTATCAGTGATAGAGATCGTCGACGAGCTCGTTTAGT
GAACCGTCAGATCGCCTGGAGACGCCATCCACGCTGTTTTGACCTCCATAGAAGACACCGGGACCGATCC
AGCCTCCGGACTCTAGCGTTTAAACTTAAGCTGCCACCATGGACTACAAGGACGACGATGACAAGAAGCT
TATGGAGAGCGACGAGAGCGGCCTGCCCGCCATGGAGATCGAGTGCCGCATCACCGGCACCCTGAACGGC
GTGGAGTTCGAGCTGGTGGGCGGCGGAGAGGGCACCCCCGAGCAGGGCCGCATGACCAACAAGATGAAGA
GCACCAAAGGCGCCCTGACCTTCAGCCCCTACCTGCTGAGCCACGTGATGGGCTACGGCTTCTACCACTT
CGGCACCTACCCCAGCGGCTACGAGAACCCCTTCCTGCACGCCATCAACAACGGCGGCTACACCAACACC
CGCATCGAGAAGTACGAGGACGGCGGCGTGCTGCACGTGAGCTTCAGCTACCGCTACGAGGCCGGCCGCG
TGATCGGCGACTTCAAGGTGATGGGCACCGGCTTCCCCGAGGACAGCGTGATCTTCACCGACAAGATCAT
CCGCAGCAACGCCACCGTGGAGCACCTGCACCCCATGGGCGATAACGATCTGGATGGCAGCTTCACCCGC
ACCTTCAGCCTGCGCGACGGCGGCTACTACAGCTCCGTGGTGGACAGCCACATGCACTTCAAGAGCGCCA
TCCACCCCAGCATCCTGCAGAACGGGGGCCCCATGTTCGCCTTCCGCCGCGTGGAGGAGGATCACAGCAA
CACCGAGCTGGGCATCGTGGAGTACCAGCACGCCTTCAAGACCCCGGATGCAGATGCCGGTGAAGAAAGA
GTTGGTACCATGTCTAATGGTTATGAAGACCACATGGCCGAAGACTGCAGGGGTGACATCGGGAGAACGA
ATTTGATCGTCAACTACCTCCCTCAGAACATGACCCAGGATGAGTTACGAAGCCTGTTCAGCAGCATTGG
TGAAGTTGAATCTGCAAAACTTATTCGGGATAAAGTAGCAGGACACAGCTTGGGCTATGGCTTTGTGAAC
TACGTGACCGCGAAGGATGCAGAGAGAGCGATCAACACGCTGAACGGCTTGAGGCTCCAGTCAAAAACCA
TTAAGGTGTCGTATGCTCGCCCGAGCTCAGAGGTGATCAAAGACGCCAACTTGTACATCAGCGGGCTCCC
GCGGACCATGACCCAGAAGGACGTAGAAGACATGTTCTCTCGGTTTGGGCGGATCATCAACTCGCGGGTC
CTCGTGGATCAGACTACAGGTTTGTCCAGAGGGGTTGCGTTTATCCGGTTTGACAAACGGTCGGAGGCAG
AAGAGGCAATTACCAGTTTCAATGGTCATAAACCCCCAGGTTCCTCTGAGCCCATCACAGTGAAGTTTGC
AGCCAACCCCAACCAGAACAAAAACGTGGCACTCCTCTCGCAGCTGTACCACTCGCCAGCGCGACGGTTC
GGAGGCCCCGTTCACCACCAGGCGCAGAGATTCAGGTTCTCCCCCATGGGCGTCGATCACATGAGCGGGC
TCTCTGGCGTCAACGTGCCAGGAAACGCCTCCTCCGGCTGGTGCATTTTCATCTACAACCTGGGGCAGGA
TGCCGACGAGGGGATCCTCTGGCAGATGTTTGGGCCGTTTGGTGCCGTCACCAATGTGAAAGTGATCCGC
GACTTCAACACCAACAAGTGCAAAGGGTTTGGCTTTGTGACCATGACAAACTATGAAGAAGCCGCGATGG
CCATAGCCAGCCTGAACGGCTACCGCCTGGGGGACAAAATCTTACAGGTTTCCTTCAAAACCAACAAGTC
CCACAAATAACTCGACCCTGTGGAATGTGTGTCAGTTAGGGTGTGGAAAGTCCCCAGGCTCCCCAGCAGG
CAGAAGTATGCAAAGCATGCATCTCAATTAGTCAGCAACCAGGTGTGGAAAGTCCCCAGGCTCCCCAGCA
GGCAGAAGTATGCAAAGCATGCATCTCAATTAGTCAGCAACCATAGTCCCGCCCCTAACTCCGCCCATCC
CGCCCCTAACTCCGCCCAGTTCCGCCCATTCTCCGCCCCATGGCTGACTAATTTTTTTTATTTATGCAGA
GGCCGAGGCCGCCTCGGCCTCTGAGCTATTCCAGAAGTAGTGAGGAGGCTTTTTTGGAGGCCTAGGCTTT
TGCAAAAAGCTTACCATGACCGAGTACAAGCCCACGGTGCGCCTCGCCACCCGCGACGACGTCCCCAGGG
CCGTACGCACCCTCGCCGCCGCGTTCGCCGACTACCCCGCCACGCGCCACACCGTCGATCCGGACCGCCA
CATCGAGCGGGTCACCGAGCTGCAAGAACTCTTCCTCACGCGCGTCGGGCTCGACATCGGCAAGGTGTGG
GTCGCGGACGACGGCGCCGCGGTGGCGGTCTGGACCACGCCGGAGAGCGTCGAAGCGGGGGCGGTGTTCG
CCGAGATCGGCCCGCGCATGGCCGAGTTGAGCGGTTCCCGGCTGGCCGCGCAGCAACAGATGGAAGGCCT
CCTGGCGCCGCACCGGCCCAAGGAGCCCGCGTGGTTCCTGGCCACCGTCGGCGTCTCGCCCGACCACCAG
GGCAAGGGTCTGGGCAGCGCCGTCGTGCTCCCCGGAGTGGAGGCGGCCGAGCGCGCCGGGGTGCCCGCCT
TCCTGGAGACCTCCGCGCCCCGCAACCTCCCCTTCTACGAGCGGCTCGGCTTCACCGTCACCGCCGACGT
CGAGGTGCCCGAAGGACCGCGCACCTGGTGCATGACCCGCAAGCCCGGTGCCTGACGCCCGCCCCACGAC
CCGCAGCGCCCGACCGAAAGGAGCGCACGACCCCATGCATCGATAAAATAAAAGATTTTATTTAGTCTCC
AGAAAAAGGGGGGAATGAAAGACCCCACCTGTAGGTTTGGCAAGCTAGCTTAAGTAACGCCATTTTGCAA
GGCATGGAAAAATACATAACTGAGAATAGAGAAGTTCAGATCAAGGTCAGGAACAGATGGAACAGCTGAA
TATGGGCCAAACAGGATATCTGTGGTAAGCAGTTCCTGCCCCGGCTCAGGGCCAAGAACAGATGGAACAG
CTGAATATGGGCCAAACAGGATATCTGTGGTAAGCAGTTCCTGCCCCGGCTCAGGGCCAAGAACAGATGG
TCCCCAGATGCGGTCCAGCCCTCAGCAGTTTCTAGAGAACCATCAGATGTTTCCAGGGTGCCCCAAGGAC
CTGAAATGACCCTGTGCCTTATTTGAACTAACCAATCAGTTCGCTTCTCGCTTCTGTTCGCGCGCTTCTG
CTCCCCGAGCTCAATAAAAGAGCCCACAACCCCTCACTCGGGGCGCCAGTCCTCCGATTGACTGAGTCGC
CCGGGTACCCGTGTATCCAATAAACCCTCTTGCAGTTGCATCCGACTTGTGGTCTCGCTGTTCCTTGGGA
GGGTCTCCTCTGAGTGATTGACTACCCGTCAGCGGGGGTCTTTCACATGCAGCATGTATCAAAATTAATT
TGGTTTTTTTTCTTAAGTATTTACATTAAATGGCCATAGTTGCATTAATGAATCGGCCAACGCGCGGGGA
GAGGCGGTTTGCGTATTGGGCGCTCTTCCGCTTCCTCGCTCACTGACTCGCTGCGCTCGGTCGTTCGGCT
GCGGCGAGCGGTATCAGCTCACTCAAAGGCGGTAATACGGTTATCCACAGAATCAGGGGATAACGCAGGA
AAGAACATGTGAGCAAAAGGCCAGCAAAAGGCCAGGAACCGTAAAAAGGCCGCGTTGCTGGCGTTTTTCC
ATAGGCTCCGCCCCCCTGACGAGCATCACAAAAATCGACGCTCAAGTCAGAGGTGGCGAAACCCGACAGG
ACTATAAAGATACCAGGCGTTTCCCCCTGGAAGCTCCCTCGTGCGCTCTCCTGTTCCGACCCTGCCGCTT
ACCGGATACCTGTCCGCCTTTCTCCCTTCGGGAAGCGTGGCGCTTTCTCATAGCTCACGCTGTAGGTATC
TCAGTTCGGTGTAGGTCGTTCGCTCCAAGCTGGGCTGTGTGCACGAACCCCCCGTTCAGCCCGACCGCTG
CGCCTTATCCGGTAACTATCGTCTTGAGTCCAACCCGGTAAGACACGACTTATCGCCACTGGCAGCAGCC
ACTGGTAACAGGATTAGCAGAGCGAGGTATGTAGGCGGTGCTACAGAGTTCTTGAAGTGGTGGCCTAACT
ACGGCTACACTAGAAGAACAGTATTTGGTATCTGCGCTCTGCTGAAGCCAGTTACCTTCGGAAAAAGAGT
TGGTAGCTCTTGATCCGGCAAACAAACCACCGCTGGTAGCGGTGGTTTTTTTGTTTGCAAGCAGCAGATT
ACGCGCAGAAAAAAAGGATCTCAAGAAGATCCTTTGATCTTTTCTACGGGGTCTGACGCTCAGTGGAACG
AAAACTCACGTTAAGGGATTTTGGTCATGAGATTATCAAAAAGGATCTTCACCTAGATCCTTTTGCGGCC
GCAAATCAATCTAAAGTATATATGAGTAAACTTGGTCTGACAGTTACCAATGCTTAATCAGTGAGGCACC
TATCTCAGCGATCTGTCTATTTCGTTCATCCATAGTTGCCTGACTCCCCGTCGTGTAGATAACTACGATA
CGGGAGGGCTTACCATCTGGCCCCAGTGCTGCAATGATACCGCGAGACCCACGCTCACCGGCTCCAGATT
TATCAGCAATAAACCAGCCAGCCGGAAGGGCCGAGCGCAGAAGTGGTCCTGCAACTTTATCCGCCTCCAT
CCAGTCTATTAATTGTTGCCGGGAAGCTAGAGTAAGTAGTTCGCCAGTTAATAGTTTGCGCAACGTTGTT
GCCATTGCTACAGGCATCGTGGTGTCACGCTCGTCGTTTGGTATGGCTTCATTCAGCTCCGGTTCCCAAC
GATCAAGGCGAGTTACATGATCCCCCATGTTGTGCAAAAAAGCGGTTAGCTCCTTCGGTCCTCCGATCGT
TGTCAGAAGTAAGTTGGCCGCAGTGTTATCACTCATGGTTATGGCAGCACTGCATAATTCTCTTACTGTC
ATGCCATCCGTAAGATGCTTTTCTGTGACTGGTGAGTACTCAACCAAGTCATTCTGAGAATAGTGTATGC
GGCGACCGAGTTGCTCTTGCCCGGCGTCAATACGGGATAATACCGCGCCACATAGCAGAACTTTAAAAGT
GCTCATCATTGGAAAACGTTCTTCGGGGCGAAAACTCTCAAGGATCTTACCGCTGTTGAGATCCAGTTCG
ATGTAACCCACTCGTGCACCCAACTGATCTTCAGCATCTTTTACTTTCACCAGCGTTTCTGGGTGAGCAA
AAACAGGAAGGCAAAATGCCGCAAAAAAGGGAATAAGGGCGACACGGAAATGTTGAATACTCATACTCTT
CCTTTTTCAATATTATTGAAGCATTTATCAGGGTTATTGTCTCATGAGCGGATACATATTTGAATGTATT
TAGAAAAATAAACAAATAGGGGTTCCGCGCACATTTCCCCGAAAAGTGCCACCTGCAGC
Features (pLannotate 1.2.2; 16 found; start..end, strand, type, name):
      1..470     +  LTR            LTR: long terminal repeat from Moloney murine leukemia virus
    594..868     +  misc_feature   MESV Ψ (fragment): packaging signal of murine embryonic stem cell virus
    935..1351    +  CDS            gag (truncated): truncated Moloney murine leukemia virus (MMLV) gag gene lacking the start codon
   1361..1380    +  promoter       PLtetO-1 promoter (fragment): modified phage lambda PL promoter with tet operator sites (Lutz and Bujard, 1997)
   1388..1421    +  promoter       TRE3GV promoter (fragment): 3rd-generation Tet-responsive promoter that can be activated by binding of Tet-On® 3G, optimized for retroviral and lentiviral vectors
   1515..1535    +  CDS            FLAG (fragment): FLAG® epitope tag, followed by an enterokinase cleavage site
   1542..2237    +  CDS            TurboGFP: TurboGFP is a basic (constitutively fluorescent) green fluorescent protein published in 2006, derived from Pontellina plumata. It is reported to be a rapidly-maturing dimer with moderate acid sensitivity.
   2250..3227    +  CDS            ELAVL1: ELAV1_HUMAN - Also known as HUR. Experimental evidence at protein level: Swiss-Prot protein existence level 1. RNA-binding protein that binds to the 3'-UTR region of mRNAs and increases their stability (PubMed:14517288, PubMed:18285462, PubMed:31358969). Involved in embryonic stem cells (ESCs) differentiation: preferentially binds mRNAs that are not methylated by N6-methyladenosine (m6A), stabilizing them, promoting ESCs differentiation (By similarity). Binds to poly-U elements and AU-rich elements (AREs) in the 3'-UTR of target mRNAs (PubMed:8626503, PubMed:17632515, PubMed:18285462, PubMed:2
   3247..3576    +  promoter       SV40 promoter: SV40 enhancer and early promoter
   3586..4185    +  CDS            PuroR: puromycin N-acetyltransferase; pac from Streptomyces alboniger; confers resistance to puromycin
   4284..4405    +  LTR            3' LTR (ΔU3) (fragment): self-inactivating 3' long terminal repeat (LTR) from Moloney murine leukemia virus
   4406..4875    +  LTR            LTR: long terminal repeat from Moloney murine leukemia virus
   4941..4993    -  CDS            lacI (fragment): lac repressor; lacI; The lac repressor binds to the lac operator to inhibit transcription in E. coli. This inhibition can be relieved by adding lactose or isopropyl-β-D-thiogalactopyranoside (IPTG).
   5176..5764    -  rep_origin     ori: high-copy-number ColE1/pMB1/pBR322/pUC origin of replication
   5924..6784    -  CDS            AmpR: β-lactamase; bla; confers resistance to ampicillin, carbenicillin, and related antibiotics
   6785..6889    -  promoter       AmpR promoter: bla
