[The description below was written by a language model from this plasmid's Addgene catalogue record and pLannotate feature annotations shown in this document.]
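Description:
pBABE.puro/TO/Flag/tGFP-HuR.wt is a Moloney murine leukemia virus-based retroviral vector built on the pBABE-puro backbone for doxycycline-inducible expression of wild-type human HuR (ELAVL1) in mammalian cells. In bacteria it replicates from a high-copy ColE1/pUC-type origin and is selected with ampicillin through the bla gene. The retroviral portion is flanked by MMLV long terminal repeats and carries a packaging signal and a truncated gag segment lacking its start codon. Together these allow the genomic RNA to be encapsidated when gag-pol and envelope functions are supplied in trans. The depositor comments pass on a recommendation for separate packaging and VSV-G envelope plasmids.

The payload was transferred as a restriction fragment from a related pcDNA5/FRT/TO construct into the BamHI and SalI sites of pBABE-puro, both of which were destroyed in the process. It consists of a tet operator ("1xTO") element followed by an open reading frame encoding a FLAG epitope, TurboGFP and the 981 bp HuR coding sequence, so both tags sit at the N terminus of HuR. The feature table detects only short tet-operator-type fragments just downstream of gag. The catalogue lists the promoter as "gag", so the record does not clearly define a dedicated internal promoter, and transcription may depend on the 5' LTR under operator control. Inducibility in such TO systems generally requires a Tet repressor in the host cells, which this plasmid does not encode. Downstream, an SV40 early promoter drives puromycin N-acetyltransferase for selection of transduced cells.

HuR is an RNA-binding protein that binds AU-rich elements in 3' UTRs and stabilises target mRNAs. The construct suits generation of stable lines with regulated, fluorescently trackable and FLAG-tagged HuR. The sequenced record (6,919 nt) is slightly shorter than the stated total size of 7,010 bp.
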