Addgene plasmid #110349: pBABE.puro/TO/Flag/tGFP-HuR.wt
Purpose: Doxycycline inducible mammalian retroviral expression of HuR (wild type) with FLAG and turboGFP tags
Depositing lab: Sandra Martha Gomes Dias. Depositing organization: Centro Nacional de Pesquisa em Energia e Materiais (CNPEM).
Backbone
  Vector backbone: pBABE-puro
  Backbone manufacturer: Plasmid #1764
  Backbone size w/o insert (bp): 5177
  Total vector size (bp): 7010
  Modifications to backbone: Sequence obtained from pcDNA5/FRT/TO/Flag-tGFP-HuR.wt (Addgene #110376) using BglII-XhoI enzymes, containing 1xTO/Flag and tGFP
  Vector type: Mammalian Expression, Retroviral
  Selectable markers: Puromycin
Growth in bacteria
  Bacterial resistance: Ampicillin, 100 μg/mL
  Growth temperature: 37°C
  Growth strain: NEB Stable
  Copy number: High Copy
Gene/Insert
  Gene/Insert name: ELAV like RNA binding protein 1 (alt names: ELAVL1; HuR)
  Species: H. sapiens (human)
  Insert size (bp): 981
  GenBank ID: 1994 NM_001419
  Entrez Gene: ELAVL1 (a.k.a. ELAV1, HUR, Hua, MelG)
  Promoter: gag
  Tag / fusion protein: FLAG (N terminal on insert); tGFP (N terminal on insert)
  Cloning method: Restriction Enzyme; 5′ cloning site BamHI (destroyed during cloning); 3′ cloning site SalI (destroyed during cloning)
  Sequencing primers: 5′ pBABE 5' 5'-CTTTATCCAGCCCTCAC-3'
Terms and licenses: Academic/Nonprofit Terms; Industry Terms: Not Available to Industry
Depositor comments: Weinberg Lab recommends using pUMVC (Addgene #8449) and VSV-G (#8454) for packaging.
How to cite: pBABE.puro/TO/Flag/tGFP-HuR.wt was a gift from Sandra Martha Gomes Dias (Addgene plasmid # 110349 ; http://n2t.net/addgene:110349 ; RRID:Addgene_110349)
